Addgene plasmid #143898: TFORF1005
Purpose: Lentiviral vector for overexpressing transcription factor ORFs with unique 24-bp barcodes. Barcodes facilitate identification of transcription factors in pooled screens.
Depositing lab: Feng Zhang. Depositing organization: Broad Institute. Publication: A transcription factor atlas of directed differentiation. Joung J, Ma S, Tay T, Geiger-Schuller KR, Kirchgatterer PC, Verdine VK, Guo B, Arias-Garcia MA, Allen WE, Singh A, Kuksenko O, Abudayyeh OO, Gootenberg JS, Fu Z, Macrae RK, Buenrostro JD, Regev A, Zhang F. Cell. 2023 Jan 5;186(1):209-229.e26. doi: 10.1016/j.cell.2022.11.026. PubMed 36608654.
Backbone
  Vector backbone: pLX_TRC317
  Backbone manufacturer: Broad Institute Genetic Perturbation Platform
  Backbone size w/o insert (bp): 8264
  Vector type: Mammalian Expression, Lentiviral
  Selectable markers: Puromycin
Growth in bacteria
  Bacterial resistance: Ampicillin, 100 μg/mL
  Growth temperature: 37°C
  Growth strain: NEB Stable
  Copy number: High Copy
Gene/Insert
  Gene/Insert name: POU1F1
  Species: H. sapiens (human)
  Insert size (bp): 977
  Entrez Gene: POU1F1 (a.k.a. CPHD1, GHF-1, PIT1, POU1F1a, Pit-1)
  Promoter: EF1a
  Cloning method: Unknown
  Sequencing primers: 5′ GGGTGGAGACTGAAGTTAGGCCAG; 3′ CACATAGCGTAAAAGGAGCAACATAG
Terms and licenses: Academic/Nonprofit Terms; Industry Terms: Not Available to Industry
Depositor comments: NM_000306,ENST00000350375 . The transcription factor ORF portion of this plasmid was synthesized by Genewiz. Please test multiple small colonies in case of plasmid recombination. To make this collection available in a timely manner, a portion of this collection was not fully sequenced by Addgene. If an Addgene verified full plasmid sequence is not available, please contact us prior to placing an order to request the full sequence.
How to cite: TFORF1005 was a gift from Feng Zhang (Addgene plasmid # 143898 ; http://n2t.net/addgene:143898 ; RRID:Addgene_143898)
