[The description below was written by a language model from this plasmid's Addgene catalogue record and pLannotate feature annotations shown in this document.]
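Description:
TFORF1005 is a lentiviral mammalian expression plasmid built on the pLX_TRC317 backbone and carrying the human POU1F1 open reading frame (also known as PIT1 or GHF-1), a POU-domain transcription factor that specifies the somatotrope, lactotrope and thyrotrope lineages of the anterior pituitary and activates the growth hormone and prolactin genes. It belongs to a barcoded transcription factor ORF collection in which each ORF is paired with a unique 24-bp barcode, so that the factor carried by a transduced cell can be identified in pooled overexpression screens. The barcode is not annotated as a separate feature in the table. In bacteria the plasmid is maintained through a high-copy ColE1/pUC-type origin and ampicillin resistance (AmpR). An f1 origin and lac/T7/T3 remnants from the cloning backbone are also present. The depositor warns that recombination can occur, as is common for LTR-containing plasmids.

The viral cassette has a third-generation, self-inactivating layout. An RSV promoter drives a truncated HIV-1 5' LTR, followed by the Ψ packaging signal with a partial gag sequence and the Rev response element, which allows Rev-dependent export of the genomic RNA. A ΔU3 3' LTR and an SV40 polyadenylation signal close the cassette. Inside it, an SV40 early promoter/origin region expresses puromycin N-acetyltransferase for selecting transduced cells. A cPPT/CTS element, which aids nuclear import of the provirus, comes next. The EF-1α promoter then drives constitutive POU1F1 expression, and a downstream WPRE boosts transcript stability and expression. A short U6 promoter fragment annotated between the ORF and the WPRE appears to be a residual or primer-binding sequence rather than a functional Pol III unit. The construct is suited to stable overexpression of POU1F1 in directed differentiation and cell-fate screening experiments.
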