Features (pLannotate 1.2.2; 31 found; start..end, strand, type, name):
      5..231     +  promoter       RSV promoter: Rous sarcoma virus enhancer/promoter
    232..412     +  LTR            5' LTR (truncated): truncated 5' long terminal repeat (LTR) from HIV-1
    459..584     +  misc_feature   HIV-1 Ψ: packaging signal of human immunodeficiency virus type 1
    568..931     +  CDS            HIV-1 gag (fragment): gag protein from human immunodeficiency virus 1; gag
   1077..1310    +  misc_feature   RRE: The Rev response element (RRE) of HIV-1 allows for Rev-dependent mRNA export from the nucleus to the cytoplasm.
   1687..1713    +  CDS            Rev (fragment): human immunodeficiency virus 1 (HIV-1) Rev protein; rev; enhances nuclear export of unspliced and incompletely spliced viral mRNAs
   1720..1743    +  promoter       SV40 promoter (fragment): SV40 early promoter
   1744..1815    +  promoter       SV40 promoter (fragment): SV40 enhancer and early promoter
   1839..1974    +  rep_origin     SV40 ori: SV40 origin of replication
   2020..2616    +  CDS            PuroR (fragment): puromycin N-acetyltransferase; pac from Streptomyces; confers resistance to puromycin
   2665..2782    +  misc_feature   cPPT/CTS: central polypurine tract and central termination sequence of HIV-1
   2847..2913    +  CDS            small t antigen (fragment): SV40 (simian virus 40) small t antigen
   2920..4098    +  promoter       EF-1α promoter: strong constitutive promoter for human elongation factor EF-1α
   4115..4987    +  CDS            POU1F1: PIT1_HUMAN - Also known as GHF1, PIT1. Experimental evidence at protein level: Swiss-Prot protein existence level 1. Transcription factor involved in the specification of the lactotrope, somatotrope, and thyrotrope phenotypes in the developing anterior pituitary. Specifically binds to the consensus sequence 5'- TAAAT-3'. Activates growth hormone and prolactin genes (PubMed:22010633, PubMed:26612202). From Homo sapiens (Human).
   5003..5056    +  promoter       U6 promoter (fragment): RNA polymerase III promoter for human U6 snRNA
   5098..5686    +  misc_feature   WPRE: woodchuck hepatitis virus posttranscriptional regulatory element
   5737..5756    +  misc_feature   cPPT/CTS (fragment): central polypurine tract and central termination sequence of HIV-1
   5758..5991    +  LTR            3' LTR (ΔU3): self-inactivating 3' long terminal repeat (LTR) from HIV-1
   6069..6190    +  polyA_signal   SV40 poly(A) signal: SV40 polyadenylation signal
   6230..6365    +  rep_origin     SV40 ori: SV40 origin of replication
   6386..6404    -  promoter       T7 promoter: promoter for bacteriophage T7 RNA polymerase
   6412..6567    +  CDS            lacZα (fragment): LacZα fragment of β-galactosidase; lacZ fragment
   6572..7000    +  rep_origin     f1 ori (sequence partly withheld): f1 bacteriophage origin of replication; arrow indicates direction of (+) strand synthesis
   7053..7157    +  promoter       AmpR promoter: bla
   7158..8018    +  CDS            AmpR: β-lactamase; bla; confers resistance to ampicillin, carbenicillin, and related antibiotics
   8189..8777    +  rep_origin     ori: high-copy-number ColE1/pMB1/pBR322/pUC origin of replication
   8960..9052    +  CDS            lacI (fragment): lac repressor; lacI; The lac repressor binds to the lac operator to inhibit transcription in E. coli. This inhibition can be relieved by adding lactose or isopropyl-β-D-thiogalactopyranoside (IPTG).
   9065..9086    +  protein_bind   CAP binding site: CAP binding activates transcription in the presence of cAMP. E. coli catabolite activator protein
   9101..9131    +  promoter       lac promoter: promoter for the E. coli lac operon
   9139..9155    +  protein_bind   lac operator: The lac repressor binds to the lac operator to inhibit transcription in E. coli. This inhibition can be relieved by adding lactose or isopropyl-β-D-thiogalactopyranoside (IPTG). lac repressor encoded by lacI
   9200..9218    +  promoter       T3 promoter: promoter for bacteriophage T3 RNA polymerase
>Addgene plasmid #143898 | TFORF1005 | addgene full sequence | sequence record 391581 | Addgene NGS Result
TTAATGTAGTCTTATGCAATACTCTTGTAGTCTTGCAACATGGTAACGATGAGTTAGCAACATGCCTTAC
AAGGAGAGAAAAAGCACCGTGCATGCCGATTGGTGGAAGTAAGGTGGTACGATCGTGCCTTATTAGGAAG
GCAACAGACGGGTCTGACATGGATTGGACGAACCACTGAATTGCCGCATTGCAGAGATATTGTATTTAAG
TGCCTAGCTCGATACATAAACGGGTCTCTCTGGTTAGACCAGATCTGAGCCTGGGAGCTCTCTGGCTAAC
TAGGGAACCCACTGCTTAAGCCTCAATAAAGCTTGCCTTGAGTGCTTCAAGTAGTGTGTGCCCGTCTGTT
GTGTGACTCTGGTAACTAGAGATCCCTCAGACCCTTTTAGTCAGTGTGGAAAATCTCTAGCAGTGGCGCC
CGAACAGGGACTTGAAAGCGAAAGGGAAACCAGAGGAGCTCTCTCGACGCAGGACTCGGCTTGCTGAAGC
GCGCACGGCAAGAGGCGAGGGGCGGCGACTGGTGAGTACGCCAAAAATTTTGACTAGCGGAGGCTAGAAG
GAGAGAGATGGGTGCGAGAGCGTCAGTATTAAGCGGGGGAGAATTAGATCGCGATGGGAAAAAATTCGGT
TAAGGCCAGGGGGAAAGAAAAAATATAAATTAAAACATATAGTATGGGCAAGCAGGGAGCTAGAACGATT
CGCAGTTAATCCTGGCCTGTTAGAAACATCAGAAGGCTGTAGACAAATACTGGGACAGCTACAACCATCC
CTTCAGACAGGATCAGAAGAACTTAGATCATTATATAATACAGTAGCAACCCTCTATTGTGTGCATCAAA
GGATAGAGATAAAAGACACCAAGGAAGCTTTAGACAAGATAGAGGAAGAGCAAAACAAAAGTAAGACCAC
CGCACAGCAAGCGGCCGCTGATCTTCAGACCTGGAGGAGGAGATATGAGGGACAATTGGAGAAGTGAATT
ATATAAATATAAAGTAGTAAAAATTGAACCATTAGGAGTAGCACCCACCAAGGCAAAGAGAAGAGTGGTG
CAGAGAGAAAAAAGAGCAGTGGGAATAGGAGCTTTGTTCCTTGGGTTCTTGGGAGCAGCAGGAAGCACTA
TGGGCGCAGCGTCAATGACGCTGACGGTACAGGCCAGACAATTATTGTCTGGTATAGTGCAGCAGCAGAA
CAATTTGCTGAGGGCTATTGAGGCGCAACAGCATCTGTTGCAACTCACAGTCTGGGGCATCAAGCAGCTC
CAGGCAAGAATCCTGGCTGTGGAAAGATACCTAAAGGATCAACAGCTCCTGGGGATTTGGGGTTGCTCTG
GAAAACTCATTTGCACCACTGCTGTGCCTTGGAATGCTAGTTGGAGTAATAAATCTCTGGAACAGATTTG
GAATCACACGACCTGGATGGAGTGGGACAGAGAAATTAACAATTACACAAGCTTAATACACTCCTTAATT
GAAGAATCGCAAAACCAGCAAGAAAAGAATGAACAAGAATTATTGGAATTAGATAAATGGGCAAGTTTGT
GGAATTGGTTTAACATAACAAATTGGCTGTGGTATATAAAATTATTCATAATGATAGTAGGAGGCTTGGT
AGGTTTAAGAATAGTTTTTGCTGTACTTTCTATAGTGAATAGAGTTAGGCAGGGATATTCACCATTATCG
TTTCAGACCCACCTCCCAACCCCGAGGGGACCCATGCATTGCATCTCAATTAGTCAGCAACCAGGTGTGG
AAAGTCCCCAGGCTCCCCAGCAGGCAGAAGTATGCAAAGCATGCGTCTCAATTAGTCAGCAACCATAGTC
CCGCCCCTAACTCCGCCCATCCCGCCCCTAACTCCGCCCAGTTCCGCCCATTCTCCGCCCCATGGCTGAC
TAATTTTTTTTATTTATGCAGAGGCCGAGGCCGCCTCGGCCTCTGAGCTATTCCAGAAGTAGTGAGGAGG
CTTTTTTGGAGGCCTAGGCTTTTGCAAAAAGCTTTCTAGAGGTACCACCGGAGCTTACCATGACCGAGTA
CAAGCCCACGGTGCGCCTCGCCACCCGCGACGACGTCCCCAGGGCCGTACGCACCCTCGCCGCCGCGTTC
GCCGACTACCCCGCCACGCGCCACACCGTCGATCCGGACCGCCACATCGAGCGGGTCACCGAGCTGCAAG
AACTCTTCCTCACGCGCGTCGGGCTCGACATCGGCAAGGTGTGGGTCGCGGACGACGGCGCCGCCGTGGC
GGTCTGGACCACGCCGGAGAGCGTCGAAGCGGGGGCGGTGTTCGCCGAGATCGGCCCGCGCATGGCCGAG
TTGAGCGGTTCCCGGCTGGCCGCGCAGCAACAGATGGAAGGCCTCCTGGCGCCGCACCGGCCCAAGGAGC
CCGCGTGGTTCCTGGCCACCGTCGGCGTCTCGCCCGACCACCAGGGCAAGGGTCTGGGCAGCGCCGTCGT
GCTCCCCGGAGTGGAGGCGGCCGAGCGCGCCGGGGTGCCCGCCTTCCTGGAGACCTCCGCGCCCCGCAAC
CTCCCCTTCTACGAGCGGCTCGGCTTCACCGTCACCGCCGACGTCGAGGTGCCCGAAGGACCGCGCACCT
GGTGCATGACCCGCAAGCCCGGTGCCAGTTAACGAATTCTAGATCTTGAGACAAATGGCAGTATTCATCC
ACAATTTTAAAAGAAAAGGGGGGATTGGGGGGTACAGTGCAGGGGAAAGAATAGTAGACATAATAGCAAC
AGACATACAAACTAAAGAATTACAAAAACAAATTACAAAAATTCAAAATTTTCGGGTTTATTACAGGGAC
AGCAGAGATCCACTTTGGCGCCGGCTCGAGGCCTGCAGGTGCAAAGATGGATAAAGTTTTAAACAGAGAG
GAATCTTTGCAGCTAATGGACCTTCTAGGTCTTGAAAGGAGTGGGAATTGGCTCCGGTGCCCGTCAGTGG
GCAGAGCGCACATCGCCCACAGTCCCCGAGAAGTTGGGGGGAGGGGTCGGCAATTGAACCGGTGCCTAGA
GAAGGTGGCGCGGGGTAAACTGGGAAAGTGATGTCGTGTACTGGCTCCGCCTTTTTCCCGAGGGTGGGGG
AGAACCGTATATAAGTGCAGTAGTCGCCGTGAACGTTCTTTTTCGCAACGGGTTTGCCGCCAGAACACAG
GTAAGTGCCGTGTGTGGTTCCCGCGGGCCTGGCCTCTTTACGGGTTATGGCCCTTGCGTGCCTTGAATTA
CTTCCACCTGGCTGCAGTACGTGATTCTTGATCCCGAGCTTCGGGTTGGAAGTGGGTGGGAGAGTTCGAG
GCCTTGCGCTTAAGGAGCCCCTTCGCCTCGTGCTTGAGTTGAGGCCTGGCCTGGGCGCTGGGGCCGCCGC
GTGCGAATCTGGTGGCACCTTCGCGCCTGTCTCGCTGCTTTCGATAAGTCTCTAGCCATTTAAAATTTTT
GATGACCTGCTGCGACGCTTTTTTTCTGGCAAGATAGTCTTGTAAATGCGGGCCAAGATCTGCACACTGG
TATTTCGGTTTTTGGGGCCGCGGGCGGCGACGGGGCCCGTGCGTCCCAGCGCACATGTTCGGCGAGGCGG
GGCCTGCGAGCGCGGCCACCGAGAATCGGACGGGGGTAGTCTCAAGCTGGCCGGCCTGCTCTGGTGCCTG
GCCTCGCGCCGCCGTGTATCGCCCCGCCCTGGGCGGCAAGGCTGGCCCGGTCGGCACCAGTTGCGTGAGC
GGAAAGATGGCCGCTTCCCGGCCCTGCTGCAGGGAGCTCAAAATGGAGGACGCGGCGCTCGGGAGAGCGG
GCGGGTGAGTCACCCACACAAAGGAAAAGGGCCTTTCCGTCCTCAGCCGTCGCTTCATGTGACTCCACGG
AGTACCGGGCGCCGTCCAGGCACCTCGATTAGTTCTCGAGCTTTTGGAGTACGTCGTCTTTAGGTTGGGG
GGAGGGGTTTTATGCGATGGAGTTTCCCCACACTGAGTGGGTGGAGACTGAAGTTAGGCCAGCTTGGCAC
TTGATGTAATTCTCCTTGGAATTTGCCCTTTTTGAGTTTGGATCTTGGTTCATTCTCAAGCCTCAGACAG
TGGTTCAAAGTTTTTTTCTTCCATTTCAGGTGTCGTGAGGCTAGCACCGCCACCATGAGTTGCCAAGCTT
TTACTTCGGCTGATACCTTTATACCTCTGAATTCTGACGCCTCTGCAACTCTGCCTCTGATAATGCATCA
CAGTGCTGCCGAGTGTCTACCAGTCTCCAACCATGCCACCAATGTGATGTCTACAGCAACAGGACTTCAT
TATTCTGTTCCTTCCTGTCATTATGGAAACCAGCCATCAACCTATGGAGTGATGGCAGGTAGTTTAACCC
CTTGTCTTTATAAATTTCCTGACCACACCTTGAGTCATGGATTTCCTCCTATACACCAGCCTCTTCTGGC
AGAGGACCCCACAGCTGCTGATTTCAAGCAGGAACTCAGGCGGAAAAGTAAATTGGTGGAAGAGCCAATA
GACATGGATTCTCCAGAAATCAGAGAACTTGAAAAGTTTGCCAATGAATTTAAAGTGAGACGAATTAAAT
TAGGATACACCCAGACAAATGTTGGGGAGGCCCTGGCAGCTGTGCATGGCTCTGAATTCAGTCAAACAAC
AATCTGCCGATTTGAAAATCTGCAGCTCAGCTTTAAAAATGCATGCAAACTGAAAGCAATATTATCCAAA
TGGCTGGAGGAAGCTGAGCAAGTAGGAGCTTTGTACAATGAAAAAGTGGGAGCAAATGAAAGGAAAAGAA
AACGAAGAACAACTATAAGCATTGCTGCTAAAGATGCTCTGGAGAGACACTTTGGAGAACAGAATAAACC
TTCTTCTCAAGAGATCATGAGGATGGCTGAAGAACTGAATCTGGAGAAAGAAGTAGTAAGAGTTTGGTTT
TGCAACCGGAGGCAGAGAGAAAAACGGGTGAAAACAAGTCTGAATCAGAGTTTATTTTCTATTTCTAAGG
AACATCTTGAGTGCAGATAGTAATGAACTAGTCCGTAACTTGAAAGTATTTCGATTTCTTGGCTTTATAT
ATCTTGTGGAAAGGACGATACCGCTGGAGTACTAAGCACTTTACGCGTTAAGTCGACAATCAACCTCTGG
ATTACAAAATTTGTGAAAGATTGACTGGTATTCTTAACTATGTTGCTCCTTTTACGCTATGTGGATACGC
TGCTTTAATGCCTTTGTATCATGCTATTGCTTCCCGTATGGCTTTCATTTTCTCCTCCTTGTATAAATCC
TGGTTGCTGTCTCTTTATGAGGAGTTGTGGCCCGTTGTCAGGCAACGTGGCGTGGTGTGCACTGTGTTTG
CTGACGCAACCCCCACTGGTTGGGGCATTGCCACCACCTGTCAGCTCCTTTCCGGGACTTTCGCTTTCCC
CCTCCCTATTGCCACGGCGGAACTCATCGCCGCCTGCCTTGCCCGCTGCTGGACAGGGGCTCGGCTGTTG
GGCACTGACAATTCCGTGGTGTTGTCGGGGAAATCATCGTCCTTTCCTTGGCTGCTCGCCTGTGTTGCCA
CCTGGATTCTGCGCGGGACGTCCTTCTGCTACGTCCCTTCGGCCCTCAATCCAGCGGACCTTCCTTCCCG
CGGCCTGCTGCCGGCTCTGCGGCCTCTTCCGCGTCTTCGCCTTCGCCCTCAGACGAGTCGGATCTCCCTT
TGGGCCGCCTCCCCGCGTCGACTTTAAGACCAATGACTTACAAGGCAGCTGTAGATCTTAGCCACTTTTT
AAAAGAAAAGGGGGGACTGGAAGGGCTAATTCACTCCCAACGAAGACAAGATCTGCTTTTTGCTTGTACT
GGGTCTCTCTGGTTAGACCAGATCTGAGCCTGGGAGCTCTCTGGCTAACTAGGGAACCCACTGCTTAAGC
CTCAATAAAGCTTGCCTTGAGTGCTTCAAGTAGTGTGTGCCCGTCTGTTGTGTGACTCTGGTAACTAGAG
ATCCCTCAGACCCTTTTAGTCAGTGTGGAAAATCTCTAGCAGTACGTATAGTAGTTCATGTCATCTTATT
ATTCAGTATTTATAACTTGCAAAGAAATGAATATCAGAGAGTGAGAGGAACTTGTTTATTGCAGCTTATA
ATGGTTACAAATAAAGCAATAGCATCACAAATTTCACAAATAAAGCATTTTTTTCACTGCATTCTAGTTG
TGGTTTGTCCAAACTCATCAATGTATCTTATCATGTCTGGCTCTAGCTATCCCGCCCCTAACTCCGCCCA
TCCCGCCCCTAACTCCGCCCAGTTCCGCCCATTCTCCGCCCCATGGCTGACTAATTTTTTTTATTTATGC
AGAGGCCGAGGCCGCCTCGGCCTCTGAGCTATTCCAGAAGTAGTGAGGAGGCTTTTTTGGAGGCCTAGGG
ACGTACCCAATTCGCCCTATAGTGAGTCGTATTACGCGCGCTCACTGGCCGTCGTTTTACAACGTCGTGA
CTGGGAAAACCCTGGCGTTACCCAACTTAATCGCCTTGCAGCACATCCCCCTTTCGCCAGCTGGCGTAAT
AGCGAAGAGGCCCGCACCGATCGCCCTTCCCAACAGTTGCGCAGCCTGAATGGCGAATGGG
[124 nt withheld, positions 6572-6695]
C
[91 nt withheld, positions 6697-6787]
A
[49 nt withheld, positions 6789-6837]
CCTTTGACGTTGGAGTCCACGTTCTTT
[37 nt withheld, positions 6865-6901]
ACCCTATCTCGGTCTATTCTTTTGATTTATAAGGGATTTTGCCGATTTCGGCCTATTGGTTAAAAAATGA
GCTGATTTAACAAAAATTTAACGCGAATTTTAACAAAATATTAACGCTTACAATTTAGGTGGCACTTTTC
GGGGAAATGTGCGCGGAACCCCTATTTGTTTATTTTTCTAAATACATTCAAATATGTATCCGCTCATGAG
ACAATAACCCTGATAAATGCTTCAATAATATTGAAAAAGGAAGAGTATGAGTATTCAACATTTCCGTGTC
GCCCTTATTCCCTTTTTTGCGGCATTTTGCCTTCCTGTTTTTGCTCACCCAGAAACGCTGGTGAAAGTAA
AAGATGCTGAAGATCAGTTGGGTGCACGAGTGGGTTACATCGAACTGGATCTCAACAGCGGTAAGATCCT
TGAGAGTTTTCGCCCCGAAGAACGTTTTCCAATGATGAGCACTTTTAAAGTTCTGCTATGTGGCGCGGTA
TTATCCCGTATTGACGCCGGGCAAGAGCAACTCGGTCGCCGCATACACTATTCTCAGAATGACTTGGTTG
AGTACTCACCAGTCACAGAAAAGCATCTTACGGATGGCATGACAGTAAGAGAATTATGCAGTGCTGCCAT
AACCATGAGTGATAACACTGCGGCCAACTTACTTCTGACAACGATCGGAGGACCGAAGGAGCTAACCGCT
TTTTTGCACAACATGGGGGATCATGTAACTCGCCTTGATCGTTGGGAACCGGAGCTGAATGAAGCCATAC
CAAACGACGAGCGTGACACCACGATGCCTGTAGCAATGGCAACAACGTTGCGCAAACTATTAACTGGCGA
ACTACTTACTCTAGCTTCCCGGCAACAATTAATAGACTGGATGGAGGCGGATAAAGTTGCAGGACCACTT
CTGCGCTCGGCCCTTCCGGCTGGCTGGTTTATTGCTGATAAATCTGGAGCCGGTGAGCGTGGGTCTCGCG
GTATCATTGCAGCACTGGGGCCAGATGGTAAGCCCTCCCGTATCGTAGTTATCTACACGACGGGGAGTCA
GGCAACTATGGATGAACGAAATAGACAGATCGCTGAGATAGGTGCCTCACTGATTAAGCATTGGTAACTG
TCAGACCAAGTTTACTCATATATACTTTAGATTGATTTAAAACTTCATTTTTAATTTAAAAGGATCTAGG
TGAAGATCCTTTTTGATAATCTCATGACCAAAATCCCTTAACGTGAGTTTTCGTTCCACTGAGCGTCAGA
CCCCGTAGAAAAGATCAAAGGATCTTCTTGAGATCCTTTTTTTCTGCGCGTAATCTGCTGCTTGCAAACA
AAAAAACCACCGCTACCAGCGGTGGTTTGTTTGCCGGATCAAGAGCTACCAACTCTTTTTCCGAAGGTAA
CTGGCTTCAGCAGAGCGCAGATACCAAATACTGTTCTTCTAGTGTAGCCGTAGTTAGGCCACCACTTCAA
GAACTCTGTAGCACCGCCTACATACCTCGCTCTGCTAATCCTGTTACCAGTGGCTGCTGCCAGTGGCGAT
AAGTCGTGTCTTACCGGGTTGGACTCAAGACGATAGTTACCGGATAAGGCGCAGCGGTCGGGCTGAACGG
GGGGTTCGTGCACACAGCCCAGCTTGGAGCGAACGACCTACACCGAACTGAGATACCTACAGCGTGAGCT
ATGAGAAAGCGCCACGCTTCCCGAAGGGAGAAAGGCGGACAGGTATCCGGTAAGCGGCAGGGTCGGAACA
GGAGAGCGCACGAGGGAGCTTCCAGGGGGAAACGCCTGGTATCTTTATAGTCCTGTCGGGTTTCGCCACC
TCTGACTTGAGCGTCGATTTTTGTGATGCTCGTCAGGGGGGCGGAGCCTATGGAAAAACGCCAGCAACGC
GGCCTTTTTACGGTTCCTGGCCTTTTGCTGGCCTTTTGCTCACATGTTCTTTCCTGCGTTATCCCCTGAT
TCTGTGGATAACCGTATTACCGCCTTTGAGTGAGCTGATACCGCTCGCCGCAGCCGAACGACCGAGCGCA
GCGAGTCAGTGAGCGAGGAAGCGGAAGAGCGCCCAATACGCAAACCGCCTCTCCCCGCGCGTTGGCCGAT
TCATTAATGCAGCTGGCACGACAGGTTTCCCGACTGGAAAGCGGGCAGTGAGCGCAACGCAATTAATGTG
AGTTAGCTCACTCATTAGGCACCCCAGGCTTTACACTTTATGCTTCCGGCTCGTATGTTGTGTGGAATTG
TGAGCGGATAACAATTTCACACAGGAAACAGCTATGACCATGATTACGCCAAGCGCGCAATTAACCCTCA
CTAAAGGGAACAAAAGCTGGAGCTGCAAGC
