>Addgene plasmid #143898 | TFORF1005 | depositor partial sequence | sequence record 283821 | Insert
ACCGCCACCATGAGTTGCCAAGCTTTTACTTCGGCTGATACCTTTATACCTCTGAATTCTGACGCCTCTG
CAACTCTGCCTCTGATAATGCATCACAGTGCTGCCGAGTGTCTACCAGTCTCCAACCATGCCACCAATGT
GATGTCTACAGCAACAGGACTTCATTATTCTGTTCCTTCCTGTCATTATGGAAACCAGCCATCAACCTAT
GGAGTGATGGCAGGTAGTTTAACCCCTTGTCTTTATAAATTTCCTGACCACACCTTGAGTCATGGATTTC
CTCCTATACACCAGCCTCTTCTGGCAGAGGACCCCACAGCTGCTGATTTCAAGCAGGAACTCAGGCGGAA
AAGTAAATTGGTGGAAGAGCCAATAGACATGGATTCTCCAGAAATCAGAGAACTTGAAAAGTTTGCCAAT
GAATTTAAAGTGAGACGAATTAAATTAGGATACACCCAGACAAATGTTGGGGAGGCCCTGGCAGCTGTGC
ATGGCTCTGAATTCAGTCAAACAACAATCTGCCGATTTGAAAATCTGCAGCTCAGCTTTAAAAATGCATG
CAAACTGAAAGCAATATTATCCAAATGGCTGGAGGAAGCTGAGCAAGTAGGAGCTTTGTACAATGAAAAA
GTGGGAGCAAATGAAAGGAAAAGAAAACGAAGAACAACTATAAGCATTGCTGCTAAAGATGCTCTGGAGA
GACACTTTGGAGAACAGAATAAACCTTCTTCTCAAGAGATCATGAGGATGGCTGAAGAACTGAATCTGGA
GAAAGAAGTAGTAAGAGTTTGGTTTTGCAACCGGAGGCAGAGAGAAAAACGGGTGAAAACAAGTCTGAAT
CAGAGTTTATTTTCTATTTCTAAGGAACATCTTGAGTGCAGATAGTAATGAACTAGTCCGTAACTTGAAA
GTATTTCGATTTCTTGGCTTTATATATCTTGTGGAAAGGACGATACCGCTGGAGTACTAAGCACTTT
