>Addgene plasmid #143898 | TFORF1005 | depositor partial sequence | sequence record 283822 | Barcode
TACCGCTGGAGTACTAAGCACTTT
